Addgene plasmid #222348: pJMP3653
Purpose: (Empty Backbone) Expression vector with PabstBR promoter, kanR marker, and replicates in A. baumannii and E. coli; empty vector plasmid with MCS for cloning - we recommend NcoI/BamHI.
Depositing lab: Jason Peters. Depositing organization: University of Wisconsin, Madison. Publication: Modular, inducible, and titratable expression systems for Escherichia coli and Acinetobacter baumannii. Bacon EE, Tran JS, Nadig N, Peters JM. Microbiol Spectr. 2024 Nov 5;12(11):e0130624. doi: 10.1128/spectrum.01306-24. Epub 2024 Sep 20. PubMed 39302127.
Backbone
  Vector backbone: p15A and pWH1266
  Vector type: Bacterial Expression
Growth in bacteria
  Bacterial resistance: Kanamycin, 50 μg/mL
  Growth temperature: 37°C
  Growth strain: DH5alpha
  Copy number: Unknown
Gene/Insert
  Gene/Insert name: None
Terms and licenses: Academic/Nonprofit Terms; Industry Terms: Not Available to Industry
Depositor comments: Shuttle vector that replicates in A. baumannii and E. coli; replicates in common cloning strains such as DH10B.
How to cite: pJMP3653 was a gift from Jason Peters (Addgene plasmid # 222348 ; http://n2t.net/addgene:222348 ; RRID:Addgene_222348)
