[The description below was written by a language model from this plasmid's Addgene catalogue record and pLannotate feature annotations shown in this document.]
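Description:
pJMP3653 is an empty bacterial expression backbone designed as a shuttle vector between Escherichia coli and Acinetobacter baumannii. Its backbone combines the medium-copy p15A origin, which supports replication in E. coli and is compatible with ColE1-type plasmids, with replication functions from pWH1266 for maintenance in A. baumannii. The roughly 5.6 kb annotated sequence identifies the p15A origin, but leaves a sizeable stretch downstream of the resistance gene unannotated. This is presumably where the pWH1266-derived region lies, though the feature table does not confirm that. Selection is by kanamycin through the neo (nptII) gene, which sits downstream of a Pc class 1 integron promoter annotation and a short Tn5-derived fragment. An incP oriT with an adjacent traJ fragment is also present, so the plasmid should be mobilisable by conjugation from a donor that supplies the transfer functions.

The expression module is built around the PabstBR promoter named in the catalogue entry. The annotation software does not recognise this promoter as such and only flags small fragments resembling tet and PLtetO-1 promoter sequences just upstream of the cloning site. A lacI repressor gene driven by the strengthened lacIq promoter lies upstream, which suggests lac repressor control and IPTG induction, in keeping with the inducible, titratable systems described in the associated publication. A pUC-type multiple cloning site follows the promoter region, with NcoI and BamHI recommended for inserting a gene of interest. Transcription is then terminated by the rrnB segment containing the 5S rRNA sequence and the T1 and T2 terminators. The plasmid carries no insert and serves as a cloning recipient or as an empty-vector control for regulated gene expression in E. coli and A. baumannii.
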