Features (pLannotate 1.2.2; 15 found; start..end, strand, type, name):
    560..637     +  promoter       lacIq promoter: lacI (mutant); In the lacIq allele, a single base change in the promoter boosts expression of the lacI gene about 10-fold.
    638..1720    +  CDS            lacI: lac repressor; lacI; The lac repressor binds to the lac operator to inhibit transcription in E. coli. This inhibition can be relieved by adding lactose or isopropyl-β-D-thiogalactopyranoside (IPTG).
   1762..1779    +  promoter       tet promoter (fragment): E. coli promoter for tetracycline efflux protein gene
   1775..1852    -  CDS            yciV (fragment): RNAAM_ECOLI - Also known as trpH From Escherichia coli (strain K12).
   1899..1919    +  promoter       PLtetO-1 promoter (fragment): modified phage lambda PL promoter with tet operator sites (Lutz and Bujard, 1997)
   1940..1996    +  misc_feature   MCS: pUC18/19 multiple cloning site
   2080..2195    +  ncRNA          5S rRNA: Accession: RF00001 - 5S ribosomal RNA
   2199..2285    +  terminator     rrnB T1 terminator: Escherichia coli rrnB; transcription terminator T1 from the E. coli rrnB gene
   2377..2404    +  terminator     rrnB T2 terminator: transcription terminator T2 from the E. coli rrnB gene
   2480..2508    +  promoter       Pc promoter: intI1 (promoter lies within the coding sequence); class 1 integron promoter
   2525..2587    +  CDS            tnpA (fragment): TN5P_ECOLX - Also known as tnp. Experimental evidence at protein level: Swiss-Prot protein existence level 1. Mediates transposition of transposon Tn5 by a 'cut and paste' mechanism. First, the monomeric transposase binds the 19 bp inverted DNA repeats flanking the transposon. Then, dimerization of the DNA- bound transposase creates a synaptic DNA complex. After nicking of the first DNA strand, excision of the transposon proceeds through a series of intermediates. The transposase then mediates the insertion of the transposon at a new site by strand transfer. The activity of the wild- type tran
   2619..3410    +  CDS            neo: KKA2_KLEPN - Also known as kan, nptII. Experimental evidence at protein level: Swiss-Prot protein existence level 1. Resistance to kanamycin, neomycin, paromomycin, ribostamycin, butirosin and gentamicin B. From Klebsiella pneumoniae.
   5036..5145    +  oriT           oriT: incP origin of transfer
   5178..5485    +  CDS            traJ (fragment): oriT-recognizing protein; traJ
   5528..474     +  rep_origin     p15A ori (across the origin): Plasmids containing the medium-copy-number p15A origin of replication can be propagated in E. coli cells that contain a second plasmid with the ColE1 origin.
>Addgene plasmid #222348 | pJMP3653 | addgene full sequence | sequence record 439082 | Addgene NGS Result
GAAGGTTCTCTGAGCTACCAACTCTTTGAACCGAGGTAACTGGCTTGGAGGAGCGCAGTCACCAAAACTT
GTCCTTTCAGTTTAGCCTTAACCGGCGCATGACTTCAAGACTAACTCCTCTAAATCAATTACCAGTGGCT
GCTGCCAGTGGTGCTTTTGCATGTCTTTCCGGGTTGGACTCAAGACGATAGTTACCGGATAAGGCGCAGC
GGTCGGACTGAACGGGGGGTTCGTGCATACAGTCCAGCTTGGAGCGAACTGCCTACCCGGAACTGAGTGT
CAGGCGTGGAATGAGACAAACGCGGCCATAACAGCGGAATGACACCGGTAAACCGAAAGGCAGGAACAGG
AGAGCGCACGAGGGAGCCGCCAGGGGGAAACGCCTGGTATCTTTATAGTCCTGTCGGGTTTCGCCACCAC
TGATTTGAGCGTCAGATTTCGTGATGCTTGTCAGGGGGGCGGAGCCTATGGAAAAACGGCTTTGCCGCGG
CCCTCTCACTTCCCTGTTAAACCGGAATTCTAGGCCCAAACGGAAGGCGAAGCGGCATGCATTTACGTTG
ACACCATCGAATGGTGCAAAACCTTTCGCGGTATGGCATGATAGCGCCCGGAAGAGAGTCAATTCAGGGT
GGTGAATGTGAAACCAGTAACGTTATACGATGTCGCAGAGTATGCCGGTGTCTCTTATCAGACCGTTTCC
CGCGTGGTGAACCAGGCCAGCCACGTTTCTGCGAAAACGCGGGAAAAAGTGGAAGCGGCGATGGCGGAGC
TGAATTACATTCCCAACCGCGTGGCACAACAACTGGCGGGCAAACAGTCGTTGCTGATTGGCGTTGCCAC
CTCCAGTCTGGCCCTGCACGCGCCGTCGCAAATTGTCGCGGCGATTAAATCTCGCGCCGATCAACTGGGT
GCCAGCGTGGTGGTGTCGATGGTAGAACGAAGCGGCGTCGAAGCCTGTAAAGCGGCGGTGCACAATCTTC
TCGCGCAACGCGTCAGTGGGCTGATCATTAACTATCCGCTGGATGACCAGGATGCCATTGCTGTGGAAGC
TGCCTGCACTAATGTTCCGGCGTTATTTCTTGATGTCTCTGACCAGACACCCATCAACAGTATTATTTTC
TCCCATGAAGACGGTACGCGACTGGGCGTGGAGCATCTGGTCGCATTGGGTCACCAGCAAATCGCGCTGT
TAGCGGGCCCATTAAGTTCTGTCTCGGCGCGTCTGCGTCTGGCTGGCTGGCATAAATATCTCACTCGCAA
TCAAATTCAGCCGATAGCGGAACGGGAAGGCGACTGGAGTGCCATGTCCGGTTTTCAACAAACCATGCAA
ATGCTGAATGAGGGCATCGTTCCCACTGCGATGCTGGTTGCCAACGATCAGATGGCGCTGGGCGCAATGC
GCGCCATTACCGAGTCCGGGCTGCGCGTTGGTGCGGATATCTCGGTAGTGGGATACGACGATACCGAAGA
CAGCTCATGTTATATCCCGCCGTTAACCACCATCAAACAGGATTTTCGCCTGCTGGGGCAAACCAGCGTG
GACCGCTTGCTGCAACTCTCTCAGGGCCAGGCGGTGAAGGGCAATCAGCTGTTGCCCGTCTCACTGGTGA
AAAGAAAAACCACCCTGGCGCCCAATACGCAAACCGCCTCTCCCCGCGCGTTGGCCGATTCATTAATGCA
GCTGGCACGACAGGTTTCCCGACTGGAAAGCGGGCAGTGAGCGCAACGCAATTAATGTAAGTTAGCGCGA
ATTGATCTGGTTTGACAGCTTATCATCGACTGCACGGTGCACCAATGCTTCTGGCGTCAGGCAGCCATCG
GAAGCTGTGGTATGGCTGTGCAGGTCGTAAAGACGTCTCATTAATCAGATAAAATATTGACAATGTGAGC
GGATAACAAGATACTGAGCACATCAGCAGCACACAGGAAACAGACCATGGAATTCGAGCTCGGTACCCGG
GGATCCTCTAGAGTCGACCTGCAGGCATGCAAGCTTGGCTGTTTTGGCGGATGAGAGAAGATTTTCAGCC
TGATACAGATTAAATCAGAACGCAGAAGCGGTCTGATAAAACAGAATTTGCCTGGCGGCAGTAGCGCGGT
GGTCCCACCTGACCCCATGCCGAACTCAGAAGTGAAACGCCGTAGCGCCGATGGTAGTGTGGGGTCTCCC
CATGCGAGAGTAGGGAACTGCCAGGCATCAAATAAAACGAAAGGCTCAGTCGAAAGACTGGGCCTTTCGT
TTTATCTGTTGTTTGTCGGTGAACGCTCTCCTGAGTAGGACAAATCCGCCGGGAGCGGATTTGAACGTTG
CGAAGCAACGGCCCGGAGGGTGGCGGGCAGGACGCCCGCCATAAACTGCCAGGCATCAAATTAAGCAGAA
GGCCATCCTGACGGATGGCCTTTTTCCTGAACGGCCATAAGAACGAAGGCTGTCTGTTGAACTCTCGAGC
CGTGGAAACGGATGAAGGCACGAACCCAGTTGACATAAGCCTGTTCGGTTCGTAAACTGTAATGCAAGTA
GCGTATGCGCTCAAAACTGGATGGCTTTCTTGCCGCCAAGGATCTGATGGCGCAGGGGATCAAGATCTGA
TCAAGAGACAGGATGAGGATCGTTTCGCATGATTGAACAAGATGGATTGCACGCAGGTTCTCCGGCCGCT
TGGGTGGAGAGGCTATTCGGCTATGACTGGGCACAACAGACAATCGGCTGCTCTGATGCCGCCGTGTTCC
GGCTGTCAGCGCAGGGGCGCCCGGTTCTTTTTGTCAAGACCGACCTGTCCGGTGCCCTGAATGAACTGCA
GGACGAGGCAGCGCGGCTATCGTGGCTGGCCACGACGGGCGTTCCTTGCGCAGCTGTGCTCGACGTTGTC
ACTGAAGCGGGAAGGGACTGGCTGCTATTGGGCGAAGTGCCGGGGCAGGATCTCCTGTCATCTCACCTTG
CTCCTGCCGAGAAAGTATCCATCATGGCTGATGCAATGCGGCGGCTGCATACGCTTGATCCGGCTACCTG
CCCATTCGACCACCAAGCGAAACATCGCATCGAGCGAGCACGTACTCGGATGGAAGCCGGTCTTGTCGAT
CAGGATGATCTGGACGAAGAGCATCAGGGGCTCGCGCCAGCCGAACTGTTCGCCAGGCTCAAGGCGCGCA
TGCCCGACGGCGAGGATCTCGTCGTGACCCACGGCGATGCCTGCTTGCCGAATATCATGGTGGAAAATGG
CCGCTTTTCTGGATTCATCGACTGTGGCCGGCTGGGTGTGGCGGACCGCTATCAGGACATAGCGTTGGCT
ACCCGTGATATTGCTGAAGAGCTTGGCGGCGAATGGGCTGACCGCTTCCTCGTGCTTTACGGTATCGCCG
CTCCCGATTCGCAGCGCATCGCCTTCTATCGCCTTCTTGACGAGTTCTTCTGAGCGGGACTCTGGGGTTC
GAAATGACTCGAGCATCAGCTTCAAAAGCGCTCCGATGTACTGCGGTTTCTGGACTAGTCCGTTGACATT
ATCACAGCAGGATTTTAACATTTTGCGTTGTTCCAAAAGTTATCAACAGCCTAGAACGTCATAGGAAGCG
ATTACAGACACTTTATAGCTATCAGCATGGGAACATAAGGGCAGGATGAAATATGGGTCTTAAAACGCAA
ATGGTGAGGTTTTAGAGGTATTTTTTGAAGATGATTAAGGCGGTTTGTTTTTAAAATTTTTGGCGGCTCT
CAGGCTGCTTACATTTTAACCAGTTCAGTGAAAAGTTCTTTTTCAGCAAATTTCTGTTTAGCACCATAGC
TAAAACTTGCGTGGAACATATTAAGAATTGACCGAAATGACACAATCTCAATTATATTTTTTTTGAAAAG
TTTTCTTTATCAAATATTTTAAATCATTGATTTATATATAAGTATGCATTCATTTTAATAATTAATCTTT
ATTTAACAATGATTTATCTATATTCAATTGTTTAATTATTCTTACTAATATTATCTCTATATCAATATTT
TTTATTTAAAAACATATGTTTAGTAGTGCTTTTGATTAAAGTACCAGAGGGAGGGAGCAGAGCTGAATGG
GAAATACTCACCCTAGAGCGATTCTTAAAAATCACCCTAAAGTATTCCCATTCGATGTACCGTCGGTCGG
TCGCTTTCGCATCAGGGATGACATCACTGTATCAAGCTGCCACTGTTATGATTACGATTGATAGCACCGC
CTGAACACGCTCATAACCGCCAATTAAATGACTACTCATTGCGTCCGCTACTCTGTTCAGTTCCCCTAGT
AATAGCGTTTTTCCGATGTGTGCTAGCGTCACTGTACCTCATCACCCACACATGGACAGATTGAGTTACA
GACATTGGCTAAATTTTTGGGGTCTATGCTTGACAAAGCGAGTTAAAACCTTAGAATTTAAGACAGGTAC
ATTAAGCCCCTGTGGTGAAATCATTAGCGGTCGTCAAACCTTAATGCTTTCGATTGCCGATATGTCAGTA
TCGAAGATCTGTACCCCATAAATTACGGTAAAGCCCCAAGCAATTGCAAGGGGCTTTTATCTTTTTTAAC
AAAAAAAATTTATAAATCAGGATTTTATAACACTAAATAATCCAAAGTACATGAGTAAGTCATGACCACT
CCTGCGATGTGTGTAGCACTCTGAGTATCCGTATTATATCAGTGATGTCATATACAACCACATAATGCGG
ATGTATCACTAACTCCCTAGTATCTTTCTGTCTGCCTGTGCGCCCCATCAGTCGATTATCAACAAGTAAA
TCTGTCTTTTCTTCAATTAAATCATCAATTTCAATAGCTGCTATAGGGTTGCGTTCTTCAAGATAATCAT
AGATATTTCTACGATCTTGGCTTGCAGCCCTTATGTCCTCAGGCGCGCACAAAACAGCAGGGAAGCAGCG
CTTTTCCGCTGCATAACCCTGCTTCGGGGTCATTATAGCGATTTTTTCGGTATATCCATCCTTTTTCGCA
CGATATACAGGATTTTGCCAAAGGGTTCGTGTAGACTTTCCTTGGTGTATCCAACGGCGTCAGCCGGGCA
GGATAGGTGAAGTAGGCCCACCCGCGAGCGGGTGTTCCTTCTTCACTGTCCCTTATTCGCACCTGGCGGT
GCTCAACGGGAATCCTGCTCTGCGAGGCTGGCCGGCTACCGCCGGCGTAACAGATGAGGGCAAGCGGATG
GCTGATGAAACCAAGCCAACCAGGAAGGGCAGCCCACCTATCAAGGTGTACTGCCTTCCAGACGAACGAA
GAGCGATTGAGGAAAAGGCGGCGGCGGCCGGCATGAGCCTGTCGGCCTACCTGCTGGCCGTCGGCCAGGG
CTACAAAATCACGGGCGTCGTGGACTATGAGCACGTCCGCGAGCTGGCCCGCATCAATGGCGACCTGGGC
CGCCTGGGCGGCCTGCTGAAACTCTGGCTCACCGACGACCCGCGCACGGCGCGGTTCGGTGATGCCACGA
TCCTCGCCCTGCTGGCGAAGATCGACTCTAGCTAGAAATATTTTATCTGATTAATAAGATGATCTTCTTG
AGATCGTTTTGGTCTGCGCGTAATCTCTTGCTCTGAAAACGAAAAAACCGCCTTGCAGGGCGGTTTTTC
